Addgene plasmid #29509: pJ601
Depositing lab: Jonathan Tait. Depositing organization: University of Washington.
Backbone
  Vector backbone: pETBlue 1
  Backbone manufacturer: Novagen
  Backbone size w/o insert (bp): 4457
  Vector type: Bacterial Expression
  Selectable markers: Chloramphenicol for pLacI
Growth in bacteria
  Bacterial resistance: Ampicillin, 100 μg/mL
  Growth temperature: 37°C
  Growth strain: DH5alpha
  Copy number: High Copy
Gene/Insert
  Gene/Insert name: annexin VI
  Species: H. sapiens (human)
  Mutation: Deletion of the initiator Met at position 1.
  GenBank ID: NM_001155
  Entrez Gene: ANXA6 (a.k.a. ANX6, CBP68, CPB-II, p68, p70)
  Tag / fusion protein: (Met)-Ala-Gly-Gly-Cys-Gly-His (N terminal on insert)
  Cloning method: Restriction Enzyme; 5′ cloning site Eco RV (destroyed during cloning); 3′ cloning site Eco RV (destroyed during cloning)
  Sequencing primers: 5′ T7 promoter; 3′ pETBlueDOWN primer #70603-3
Terms and licenses: Academic/Nonprofit Terms; Industry Terms: Not Available to Industry
How to cite: pJ601 was a gift from Jonathan Tait (Addgene plasmid # 29509 ; http://n2t.net/addgene:29509 ; RRID:Addgene_29509)
