[The description below was written by a language model from this plasmid's Addgene catalogue record.]
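Description:
pJ601 is a bacterial expression plasmid built on the Novagen pETBlue-1 backbone (recorded backbone size 4457 bp without insert) and carrying the human annexin VI coding sequence (ANXA6, also known as p68, p70 or CBP68). It is a high-copy plasmid maintained in E. coli under ampicillin selection. The record also lists chloramphenicol as a selectable marker "for pLacI". This refers not to pJ601 itself but to the separate helper plasmid carried by the expression hosts normally used with pETBlue vectors, which supplies lac repressor to keep basal expression low.

The annexin VI insert was placed into the EcoRV site of the vector, and the site was destroyed at both junctions during cloning. The native initiator methionine at position 1 has been deleted and replaced by a short N-terminal extension, (Met)-Ala-Gly-Gly-Cys-Gly-His, so translation begins in this added peptide and continues into the annexin sequence. The parentheses in the record suggest that the leading methionine may be removed from the mature protein. The purpose of the tag is not stated. It does add a cysteine and a histidine close to the N-terminus, which could in principle serve as a defined site for chemical modification or metal chelation.

The promoter is not listed explicitly, but a T7 promoter primer is given as the 5′ sequencing primer. This is consistent with the T7-driven expression typical of pETBlue vectors, which requires a host that supplies T7 RNA polymerase. No feature table accompanies the record, so the exact positions of the elements cannot be confirmed. The construct is suited to producing recombinant N-terminally modified human annexin VI in E. coli.
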