>Addgene plasmid #29509 | pJ601 | addgene partial sequence | sequence record 34931 | 29509 with M13pUC-Fwd
GGCNGCANAATAATTTTGTTTACTTTAAGAAGGAGATATAGATTATGGCGGGTGGTTGTGGTCACGCCAA
ACCAGCACAGGGTGCCAAGTACCGGGGCTCCATCCATGACTTCCCAGGCTTTGACCCCAACCAGGATGCC
GAGGCTCTGTACACTGCCATGAAGGGCTTTGGCAGTGACAAGGAGGCCATACTGGACATAATCACCTCAC
GGAGCAACAGGCAGAGGCAGGAGGTCTGCCAGAGCTACAAGTCCCTCTACGGCAAGGACCTCATTGCTGA
TTTAAAGTATGAATTGACGGGCAAGTTTGAACGGTTGATTGTGGGCCTGATGAGGCCACCTGCCTATTGT
GATGCCAAAGAAATTAAAGATGCCATCTCGGGCATTGGCACTGATGAGAAGTGCCTCATTGAGATCTTGG
CTTCCCGGACCAATGAGCAGATGCACCAGCTGGTGGCAGCATACAAAGATGCCTACGAGCGGGACCTGGA
GGCTGACATCATCGGCGACACCTCTGGCCACTTCCAGAAGATGCTTGTGGTCCTGCTCCAGGGAACCAGG
GAGGAGGATGACGTAGTGAGCGAGGACCTGGTACAACAGGATGTCCAGGACCTATACGAGGCAGGGGAAC
TGAAATGGGGAACAGATGAAGCCCAGTTCATTTACATCTTGGGAAATCGCAGCAAGCAGCATCTTCGGTT
GGTGTTCGATGAGTATCTGAAGACCACAGGGAAGCCGATTGAAGCCAGCATCCGAGGGGAGCTGTCTGGG
GACTTTG
